Addgene plasmid #100145: p7055 pHAGE-P-CMVt-N-HA-GAW-COPZ1
Purpose: Expresses COPZ1
Depositing lab: Peter Howley. Depositing organization: Harvard Medical School. Publication: Proteomic analysis and identification of cellular interactors of the giant ubiquitin ligase HERC2. Galligan JT, Martinez-Noel G, Arndt V, Hayes S, Chittenden TW, Harper JW, Howley PM. J Proteome Res. 2015 Feb 6;14(2):953-66. doi: 10.1021/pr501005v. Epub 2014 Dec 15. PubMed 25476789.
Backbone
  Vector backbone: PHAGE-P-CMVt-N-HA-GAW
  Backbone size w/o insert (bp): 7800
  Total vector size (bp): 8200
  Vector type: Mammalian Expression, Lentiviral
  Selectable markers: Puromycin
Growth in bacteria
  Bacterial resistance: Ampicillin, 100 μg/mL
  Growth temperature: 37°C
  Growth strain: NEB Stable
  Copy number: Unknown
Gene/Insert
  Gene/Insert name: COPZ1
  Species: H. sapiens (human)
  Insert size (bp): 400
  Entrez Gene: COPZ1 (a.k.a. CGI-120, COPZ, HSPC181, zeta-COP, zeta1-COP)
  Promoter: CMV
  Tag / fusion protein: HA (N terminal on backbone)
  Cloning method: Gateway Cloning
  Sequencing primers: 5′ M13F
Terms and licenses: Academic/Nonprofit Terms; Industry Terms: Not Available to Industry
How to cite: p7055 pHAGE-P-CMVt-N-HA-GAW-COPZ1 was a gift from Peter Howley (Addgene plasmid # 100145 ; http://n2t.net/addgene:100145 ; RRID:Addgene_100145)
