[The description below was written by a language model from this plasmid's Addgene catalogue record and pLannotate feature annotations shown in this document.]
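Description:
p7055 pHAGE-P-CMVt-N-HA-GAW-COPZ1 is a lentiviral mammalian expression plasmid built on the pHAGE-P-CMVt-N-HA-GAW Gateway destination backbone. It carries human COPZ1, the zeta-1 subunit of the coatomer (COPI) complex involved in Golgi vesicle budding and retrograde Golgi-to-ER transport. It is propagated in E. coli through a high-copy ColE1/pUC-type origin with ampicillin selection (AmpR, β-lactamase). The sequenced record is about 8.3 kb, slightly larger than the catalogue total. The annotated COPZ1 coding region is roughly 530 bp, compared with the nominal 400 bp listed for the insert.

The HIV-1-derived transfer cassette runs from a truncated 5' LTR through the Ψ packaging signal (with a partial gag fragment), the Rev response element and the cPPT/CTS, and ends in a self-inactivating ΔU3 3' LTR. These elements support RNA packaging, Rev-dependent nuclear export and efficient transduction, while the integrated provirus lacks LTR promoter activity. COPZ1 is driven by the CMV enhancer/promoter. Short tet operator-like annotations sit immediately downstream of this promoter, which is consistent with the "CMVt" name and suggests a tetracycline-regulatable CMV promoter, although the record does not explicitly state this. An N-terminal HA epitope from the backbone is fused upstream of the attB1 site. The open reading frame lies between attB1 and attB2, which reflects its insertion by Gateway recombination. Downstream, a mouse PGK promoter drives puromycin N-acetyltransferase for selection of transduced cells, and a WPRE enhances transcript expression.

The construct serves to express HA-tagged COPZ1 in mammalian cells by transfection or lentiviral transduction. The associated publication is a proteomic study of cellular interactors of the ubiquitin ligase HERC2, so the tagged protein is suited to affinity purification and interaction validation.
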