Features (pLannotate 1.2.2; 31 found; start..end, strand, type, name):
     23..611     +  rep_origin     ori: high-copy-number ColE1/pMB1/pBR322/pUC origin of replication
    794..848     +  CDS            lacI (fragment): lac repressor; lacI; The lac repressor binds to the lac operator to inhibit transcription in E. coli. This inhibition can be relieved by adding lactose or isopropyl-β-D-thiogalactopyranoside (IPTG).
    854..947     +  rep_origin     SV40 ori (fragment): SV40 origin of replication
    972..1009    +  CDS            lacI (fragment): lac repressor; lacI; The lac repressor binds to the lac operator to inhibit transcription in E. coli. This inhibition can be relieved by adding lactose or isopropyl-β-D-thiogalactopyranoside (IPTG).
   1022..1043    +  protein_bind   CAP binding site: CAP binding activates transcription in the presence of cAMP. E. coli catabolite activator protein
   1058..1088    +  promoter       lac promoter: promoter for the E. coli lac operon
   1096..1112    +  protein_bind   lac operator: The lac repressor binds to the lac operator to inhibit transcription in E. coli. This inhibition can be relieved by adding lactose or isopropyl-β-D-thiogalactopyranoside (IPTG). lac repressor encoded by lacI
   1146..1229    +  polyA_signal   SV40 poly(A) signal (fragment): SV40 polyadenylation signal
   1396..1725    +  CDS            nef (fragment): NEF_HV1BR - Experimental evidence at protein level: Swiss-Prot protein existence level 1. Extracellular Nef protein targets CD4(+) T-lymphocytes for apoptosis by interacting with CXCR4 surface receptors (PubMed:14990729). From Human immunodeficiency virus type 1 group M subtype B (isolate BRU/LAI) (HIV-1).
   1773..2030    +  LTR            5' LTR (truncated): truncated 5' long terminal repeat (LTR) from HIV-1
   2077..2202    +  misc_feature   HIV-1 Ψ: packaging signal of human immunodeficiency virus type 1
   2186..2524    +  CDS            HIV-1 gag (fragment): gag protein from human immunodeficiency virus 1; gag
   2699..2932    +  misc_feature   RRE: The Rev response element (RRE) of HIV-1 allows for Rev-dependent mRNA export from the nucleus to the cytoplasm.
   3309..3409    +  CDS            Rev (fragment): human immunodeficiency virus 1 (HIV-1) Rev protein; rev; enhances nuclear export of unspliced and incompletely spliced viral mRNAs
   3454..3571    +  misc_feature   cPPT/CTS: central polypurine tract and central termination sequence of HIV-1
   3623..3926    +  enhancer       CMV enhancer: human cytomegalovirus immediate early enhancer
   3927..4130    +  promoter       CMV promoter: human cytomegalovirus (CMV) immediate early promoter
   4132..4151    +  promoter       PLtetO-1 promoter (fragment): modified phage lambda PL promoter with tet operator sites (Lutz and Bujard, 1997)
   4153..4172    +  promoter       PLtetO-1 promoter (fragment): modified phage lambda PL promoter with tet operator sites (Lutz and Bujard, 1997)
   4180..4213    +  promoter       TRE3GV promoter (fragment): 3rd-generation Tet-responsive promoter that can be activated by binding of Tet-On® 3G, optimized for retroviral and lentiviral vectors
   4304..4330    +  CDS            3xHA (fragment): three tandem HA epitope tags
   4347..4364    +  protein_bind   attB1 (fragment): mutant version of attB; core recombination site for the Gateway® BP reaction BP Clonase™
   4370..4900    +  CDS            COPZ1: COPZ1_HUMAN - Also known as COPZ. Experimental evidence at protein level: Swiss-Prot protein existence level 1. The coatomer is a cytosolic protein complex that binds to dilysine motifs and reversibly associates with Golgi non-clathrin- coated vesicles, which further mediate biosynthetic protein transport from the ER, via the Golgi up to the trans Golgi network. Coatomer complex is required for budding from Golgi membranes, and is essential for the retrograde Golgi-to-ER transport of dilysine-tagged proteins (By similarity). The zeta subunit may be involved in regulating the coat assembly and,
   4903..4926    -  protein_bind   attB2: mutant version of attB; recombination site for the Gateway® BP reaction BP Clonase™
   4945..5444    +  promoter       PGK promoter: mouse phosphoglycerate kinase 1 promoter
   5465..6064    +  CDS            PuroR: puromycin N-acetyltransferase; pac from Streptomyces alboniger; confers resistance to puromycin
   6131..6719    +  misc_feature   WPRE: woodchuck hepatitis virus posttranscriptional regulatory element
   6727..6792    +  CDS            nef (fragment): NEF_HV1Z2 - Experimental evidence at protein level: Swiss-Prot protein existence level 1. Extracellular Nef protein targets CD4(+) T-lymphocytes for apoptosis by interacting with CXCR4 surface receptors. From Human immunodeficiency virus type 1 group M subtype D (isolate Z2/CDC-Z34) (HIV-1).
   6794..7027    +  LTR            3' LTR (ΔU3): self-inactivating 3' long terminal repeat (LTR) from HIV-1
   7232..7336    +  promoter       AmpR promoter: bla
   7337..8197    +  CDS            AmpR: β-lactamase; bla; confers resistance to ampicillin, carbenicillin, and related antibiotics
>Addgene plasmid #100145 | p7055 pHAGE-P-CMVt-N-HA-GAW-COPZ1 | addgene full sequence | sequence record 194461 | Addgene NGS Result
TAGAAAAGATCAAAGGATCTTCTTGAGATCCTTTTTTTCTGCGCGTAATCTGCTGCTTGCAAACAAAAAA
ACCACCGCTACCAGCGGTGGTTTGTTTGCCGGATCAAGAGCTACCAACTCTTTTTCCGAAGGTAACTGGC
TTCAGCAGAGCGCAGATACCAAATACTGTTCTTCTAGTGTAGCCGTAGTTAGGCCACCACTTCAAGAACT
CTGTAGCACCGCCTACATACCTCGCTCTGCTAATCCTGTTACCAGTGGCTGCTGCCAGTGGCGATAAGTC
GTGTCTTACCGGGTTGGACTCAAGACGATAGTTACCGGATAAGGCGCAGCGGTCGGGCTGAACGGGGGGT
TCGTGCACACAGCCCAGCTTGGAGCGAACGACCTACACCGAACTGAGATACCTACAGCGTGAGCTATGAG
AAAGCGCCACGCTTCCCGAAGGGAGAAAGGCGGACAGGTATCCGGTAAGCGGCAGGGTCGGAACAGGAGA
GCGCACGAGGGAGCTTCCAGGGGGAAACGCCTGGTATCTTTATAGTCCTGTCGGGTTTCGCCACCTCTGA
CTTGAGCGTCGATTTTTGTGATGCTCGTCAGGGGGGCGGAGCCTATGGAAAAACGCCAGCAACGCGGCCT
TTTTACGGTTCCTGGCCTTTTGCTGGCCTTTTGCTCACATGTTCTTTCCTGCGTTATCCCCTGATTCTGT
GGATAACCGTATTACCGCCTTTGAGTGAGCTGATACCGCTCGCCGCAGCCGAACGACCGAGCGCAGCGAG
TCAGTGAGCGAGGAAGCGGAAGAGCGCCCAATACGCAAACCGCCTCTCCCCGCGCGTTGGCCGATTCATT
AATGCAGCAAGCTCATGGCTGACTAATTTTTTTTATTTATGCAGAGGCCGAGGCCGCCTCGGCCTCTGAG
CTATTCCAGAAGTAGTGAGGAGGCTTTTTTGGAGGCCTAGGCTTTTGCAAAAAGCTCCCCGTGGCACGAC
AGGTTTCCCGACTGGAAAGCGGGCAGTGAGCGCAACGCAATTAATGTGAGTTAGCTCACTCATTAGGCAC
CCCAGGCTTTACACTTTATGCTTCCGGCTCGTATGTTGTGTGGAATTGTGAGCGGATAACAATTTCACAC
AGGAAACAGCTATGACATGATTACGAATTTCACAAATAAAGCATTTTTTTCACTGCATTCTAGTTGTGGT
TTGTCCAAACTCATCAATGTATCTTATCATGTCTGGATCAACTGGATAACTCAAGCTAACCAAAATCATC
CCAAACTTCCCACCCCATACCCTATTACCACTGCCAATTACCTGTGGTTTCATTTACTCTAAACCTGTGA
TTCCTCTGAATTATTTTCATTTTAAAGAAATTGTATTTGTTAAATATGTACTACAAACTTAGTAGTTGGA
AGGGCTAATTCACTCCCAAAGAAGACAAGATATCCTTGATCTGTGGATCTACCACACACAAGGCTACTTC
CCTGATTAGCAGAACTACACACCAGGGCCAGGGGTCAGATATCCACTGACCTTTGGATGGTGCTACAAGC
TAGTACCAGTTGAGCCAGATAAGGTAGAAGAGGCCAATAAAGGAGAGAACACCAGCTTGTTACACCCTGT
GAGCCTGCATGGGATGGATGACCCGGAGAGAGAAGTGTTAGAGTGGAGGTTTGACAGCCGCCTAGCATTT
CATCACGTGGCCCGAGAGCTGCATCCGGAGTACTTCAAGAACTGCTGATATCGAGCTTGCTACAAGGGAC
TTTCCGCTGGGGACTTTCCAGGGAGGCGTGGCCTGGGCGGGACTGGGGAGTGGCGAGCCCTCAGATCCTG
CATATAAGCAGCTGCTTTTTGCCTGTACTGGGTCTCTCTGGTTAGACCAGATCTGAGCCTGGGAGCTCTC
TGGCTAACTAGGGAACCCACTGCTTAAGCCTCAATAAAGCTTGCCTTGAGTGCTTCAAGTAGTGTGTGCC
CGTCTGTTGTGTGACTCTGGTAACTAGAGATCCCTCAGACCCTTTTAGTCAGTGTGGAAAATCTCTAGCA
GTGGCGCCCGAACAGGGACTTGAAAGCGAAAGGGAAACCAGAGGAGCTCTCTCGACGCAGGACTCGGCTT
GCTGAAGCGCGCACGGCAAGAGGCGAGGGGCGGCGACTGGTGAGTACGCCAAAAATTTTGACTAGCGGAG
GCTAGAAGGAGAGAGATGGGTGCGAGAGCGTCAGTATTAAGCGGGGGAGAATTAGATCGCGATGGGAAAA
AATTCGGTTAAGGCCAGGGGGAAAGAAAAAATATAAATTAAAACATATAGTATGGGCAAGCAGGGAGCTA
GAACGATTCGCAGTTAATCCTGGCCTGTTAGAAACATCAGAAGGCTGTAGACAAATACTGGGACAGCTAC
AACCATCCCTTCAGACAGGATCAGAAGAACTTAGATCATTATATAATACAGTAGCAACCCTCTATTGTGT
GCATCAAAGGATAGAGATAAAAGACACCAAGGAAGCTTTAGACAAGATAGAGGAAGAGCAAAACAAAAGT
AAGACCACCGCACAGCAAGCGGCCGGCCGCTGATCTTCAGACCTGGAGGAGGAGATATGAGGGACAATTG
GAGAAGTGAATTATATAAATATAAAGTAGTAAAAATTGAACCATTAGGAGTAGCACCCACCAAGGCAAAG
AGAAGAGTGGTGCAGAGAGAAAAAAGAGCAGTGGGAATAGGAGCTTTGTTCCTTGGGTTCTTGGGAGCAG
CAGGAAGCACTATGGGCGCAGCGTCAATGACGCTGACGGTACAGGCCAGACAATTATTGTCTGGTATAGT
GCAGCAGCAGAACAATTTGCTGAGGGCTATTGAGGCGCAACAGCATCTGTTGCAACTCACAGTCTGGGGC
ATCAAGCAGCTCCAGGCAAGAATCCTGGCTGTGGAAAGATACCTAAAGGATCAACAGCTCCTGGGGATTT
GGGGTTGCTCTGGAAAACTCATTTGCACCACTGCTGTGCCTTGGAATGCTAGTTGGAGTAATAAATCTCT
GGAACAGATTTGGAATCACACGACCTGGATGGAGTGGGACAGAGAAATTAACAATTACACAAGCTTAATA
CACTCCTTAATTGAAGAATCGCAAAACCAGCAAGAAAAGAATGAACAAGAATTATTGGAATTAGATAAAT
GGGCAAGTTTGTGGAATTGGTTTAACATAACAAATTGGCTGTGGTATATAAAATTATTCATAATGATAGT
AGGAGGCTTGGTAGGTTTAAGAATAGTTTTTGCTGTACTTTCTATAGTGAATAGAGTTAGGCAGGGATAT
TCACCATTATCGTTTCAGACCCACCTCCCAACCCCGAGGGGACCCGACAGGCCCGAAGGAATAGAAGAAG
AAGGTGGAGAGAGAGACAGAGACAGATCCATTCGATTAGTGAACGGATCTCGACGGTATCGCCGAATTCA
CAAATGGCAGTATTCATCCACAATTTTAAAAGAAAAGGGGGGATTGGGGGGTACAGTGCAGGGGAAAGAA
TAGTAGACATAATAGCAACAGACATACAAACTAAAGAATTACAAAAACAAATTACAAAAATTCAAAATTT
TCGGGTTTATTACAGGGACAGCAGAGATCCAGTTTGGACTAGTGGAGTTCCGCGTTACATAACTTACGGT
AAATGGCCCGCCTGGCTGACCGCCCAACGACCCCCGCCCATTGACGTCAATAATGACGTATGTTCCCATA
GTAACGCCAATAGGGACTTTCCATTGACGTCAATGGGTGGAGTATTTACGGTAAACTGCCCACTTGGCAG
TACATCAAGTGTATCATATGCCAAGTACGCCCCCTATTGACGTCAATGACGGTAAATGGCCCGCCTGGCA
TTATGCCCAGTACATGACCTTATGGGACTTTCCTACTTGGCAGTACATCTACGTATTAGTCATCGCTATT
ACCATGGTGATGCGGTTTTGGCAGTACATCAATGGGCGTGGATAGCGGTTTGACTCACGGGGATTTCCAA
GTCTCCACCCCATTGACGTCAATGGGAGTTTGTTTTGGCACCAAAATCAACGGGACTTTCCAAAATGTCG
TAACAACTCCGCCCCATTGACGCAAATGGGCGGTAGGCGTGTACGGTGGGAGGTCTATATAAGCAGAGCT
CTCCCTATCAGTGATAGAGATCTCCCTATCAGTGATAGAGATCGTCGACGAGCTCGTTTAGTGAACCGTC
AGATCGCCTGGAGACGCCATCCACGCTGTTTTGACCTCCATAGAAGACACCGGGACCGATCCAGCCTCCG
GACTCTAGCGTTTAAACGCTAGCCACCATGGCGTACCCATACGATGTTCCAGATTACGCTGCTCGAGGTT
ATCAAACAAGTTTGTACAAAAAAGTTGGCATGGAGGCGCTGATTTTGGAACCTTCCCTGTATACTGTCAA
AGCCATCCTGATTCTGGACAATGATGGAGATCGACTTTTTGCCAAGTACTATGACGACACCTACCCCAGT
GTCAAGGAGCAAAAGGCCTTTGAGAAGAACATTTTCAACAAGACCCATCGGACTGACAGTGAAATTGCCC
TCTTGGAAGGCCTGACAGTGGTATACAAAAGCAGTATAGATCTCTATTTCTATGTGATTGGCAGCTCCTA
TGAAAATGAGCTGATGCTTATGGCTGTTCTGAACTGTCTCTTCGACTCATTGAGCCAGATGCTGAGGAAA
AATGTAGAAAAGCGAGCACTGCTGGAGAACATGGAGGGGCTGTTCTTGGCTGTGGATGAAATTGTAGATG
GAGGGGTGATCCTAGAGAGTGATCCCCAGCAGGTGGTACACCGGGTGGCATTAAGGGGTGAAGATGTCCC
CCTTACGGAGCAGACCGTGTCTCAGGTGCTGCAGTCAGCCAAAGAACAGATCAAGTGGTCACTCCTTCGG
TGCCCAACTTTCTTGTACAAAGTGGTTCGATAACGAATTCTACCGGGTAGGGGAGGCGCTTTTCCCAAGG
CAGTCTGGAGCATGCGCTTTAGCAGCCCCGCTGGGCACTTGGCGCTACACAAGTGGCCTCTGGCCTCGCA
CACATTCCACATCCACCGGTAGGCGCCAACCGGCTCCGTTCTTTGGTGGCCCCTTCGCGCCACCTTCTAC
TCCTCCCCTAGTCAGGAAGTTCCCCCCCGCCCCGCAGCTCGCGTCGTGCAGGACGTGACAAATGGAAGTA
GCACGTCTCACTAGTCTCGTGCAGATGGACAGCACCGCTGAGCAATGGAAGCGGGTAGGCCTTTGGGGCA
GCGGCCAATAGCAGCTTTGCTCCTTCGCTTTCTGGGCTCAGAGGCTGGGAAGGGGTGGGTCCGGGGGCGG
GCTCAGGGGCGGGCTCAGGGGCGGGGCGGGCGCCCGAAGGTCCTCCGGAGGCCCGGCATTCTGCACGCTT
CAAAAGCGCACGTCTGCCGCGCTGTTCTCCTCTTCCTCATCTCCGGGCCTTTCGACCTGCAGCCCAAGCT
TACCATGACCGAGTACAAGCCCACGGTGCGCCTCGCCACCCGCGACGACGTCCCCAGGGCCGTACGCACC
CTCGCCGCCGCGTTCGCCGACTACCCCGCCACGCGCCACACCGTCGATCCGGACCGCCACATCGAGCGGG
TCACCGAGCTGCAAGAACTCTTCCTCACGCGCGTCGGGCTCGACATCGGCAAGGTGTGGGTCGCGGACGA
CGGCGCCGCGGTGGCGGTCTGGACCACGCCGGAGAGCGTCGAAGCGGGGGCGGTGTTCGCCGAGATCGGC
CCGCGCATGGCCGAGTTGAGCGGTTCCCGGCTGGCCGCGCAGCAACAGATGGAAGGCCTCCTGGCGCCGC
ACCGGCCCAAGGAGCCCGCGTGGTTCCTGGCCACCGTCGGCGTCTCGCCCGACCACCAGGGCAAGGGTCT
GGGCAGCGCCGTCGTGCTCCCCGGAGTGGAGGCGGCCGAGCGCGCCGGGGTGCCCGCCTTCCTGGAGACC
TCCGCGCCCCGCAACCTCCCCTTCTACGAGCGGCTCGGCTTCACCGTCACCGCCGACGTCGAGGTGCCCG
AAGGACCGCGCACCTGGTGCATGACCCGCAAGCCCGGTGCCTGACGCCCGCCCCACGACCCGCAGCGCCC
GACCGAAAGGAGCGCACGACCCCATGCATCGATAGATCCTAATCAACCTCTGGATTACAAAATTTGTGAA
AGATTGACTGGTATTCTTAACTATGTTGCTCCTTTTACGCTATGTGGATACGCTGCTTTAATGCCTTTGT
ATCATGCTATTGCTTCCCGTATGGCTTTCATTTTCTCCTCCTTGTATAAATCCTGGTTGCTGTCTCTTTA
TGAGGAGTTGTGGCCCGTTGTCAGGCAACGTGGCGTGGTGTGCACTGTGTTTGCTGACGCAACCCCCACT
GGTTGGGGCATTGCCACCACCTGTCAGCTCCTTTCCGGGACTTTCGCTTTCCCCCTCCCTATTGCCACGG
CGGAACTCATCGCCGCCTGCCTTGCCCGCTGCTGGACAGGGGCTCGGCTGTTGGGCACTGACAATTCCGT
GGTGTTGTCGGGGAAATCATCGTCCTTTCCTTGGCTGCTCGCCTGTGTTGCCACCTGGATTCTGCGCGGG
ACGTCCTTCTGCTACGTCCCTTCGGCCCTCAATCCAGCGGACCTTCCTTCCCGCGGCCTGCTGCCGGCTC
TGCGGCCTCTTCCGCGTCTTCGCCTTCGCCCTCAGACGAGTCGGATCTCCCTTTGGGCCGCCTCCCCGCC
TGAGATCCTTTAAGACCAATGACTTACAAGGCAGCTGTAGATCTTAGCCACTTTTTAAAAGAAAAGGGGG
GACTGGAAGGGCTAATTCACTCCCAACGAAGACAAGATCTGCTTTTTGCTTGTACTGGGTCTCTCTGGTT
AGACCAGATCTGAGCCTGGGAGCTCTCTGGCTAACTAGGGAACCCACTGCTTAAGCCTCAATAAAGCTTG
CCTTGAGTGCTTCAAGTAGTGTGTGCCCGTCTGTTGTGTGACTCTGGTAACTAGAGATCCCTCAGACCCT
TTTAGTCAGTGTGGAAAATCTCTAGCAGTAGTAGTTCATGTCATCTTATTATTCAGTATTTATAACTTGC
AAAGAAATGAATATCAGAGAGTGAGAGGCCCGGGTTAATTAAGGAAAGGGCTAGATCATTCTTGAAGACG
AAAGGGCCTCGTGATACGCCTATTTTTATAGGTTAATGTCATGATAATAATGGTTTCTTAGACGTCAGGT
GGCACTTTTCGGGGAAATGTGCGCGGAACCCCTATTTGTTTATTTTTCTAAATACATTCAAATATGTATC
CGCTCATGAGACAATAACCCTGATAAATGCTTCAATAATATTGAAAAAGGAAGAGTATGAGTATTCAACA
TTTCCGTGTCGCCCTTATTCCCTTTTTTGCGGCATTTTGCCTTCCTGTTTTTGCTCACCCAGAAACGCTG
GTGAAAGTAAAAGATGCTGAAGATCAGTTGGGTGCACGAGTGGGTTACATCGAACTGGATCTCAACAGCG
GTAAGATCCTTGAGAGTTTTCGCCCCGAAGAACGTTTTCCAATGATGAGCACTTTTAAAGTTCTGCTATG
TGGCGCGGTATTATCCCGTGTTGACGCCGGGCAAGAGCAACTCGGTCGCCGCATACACTATTCTCAGAAT
GACTTGGTTGAGTACTCACCAGTCACAGAAAAGCATCTTACGGATGGCATGACAGTAAGAGAATTATGCA
GTGCTGCCATAACCATGAGTGATAACACTGCGGCCAACTTACTTCTGACAACGATCGGAGGACCGAAGGA
GCTAACCGCTTTTTTGCACAACATGGGGGATCATGTAACTCGCCTTGATCGTTGGGAACCGGAGCTGAAT
GAAGCCATACCAAACGACGAGCGTGACACCACGATGCCTGTAGCAATGGCAACAACGTTGCGCAAACTAT
TAACTGGCGAACTACTTACTCTAGCTTCCCGGCAACAATTAATAGACTGGATGGAGGCGGATAAAGTTGC
AGGACCACTTCTGCGCTCGGCCCTTCCGGCTGGCTGGTTTATTGCTGATAAATCTGGAGCCGGTGAGCGT
GGGTCTCGCGGTATCATTGCAGCACTGGGGCCAGATGGTAAGCCCTCCCGTATCGTAGTTATCTACACGA
CGGGGAGTCAGGCAACTATGGATGAACGAAATAGACAGATCGCTGAGATAGGTGCCTCACTGATTAAGCA
TTGGTAACTGTCAGACCAAGTTTACTCATATATACTTTAGATTGATTTAAAACTTCATTTTTAATTTAAA
AGGATCTAGGTGAAGATCCTTTTTGATAATCTCATGACCAAAATCCCTTAACGTGAGTTTTCGTTCCACT
GAGCGTCAGACCCCG
